>Addgene plasmid #160847 | PXWS20LBS20Pecf11 | addgene full sequence | sequence record 317089 | Addgene NGS Result
GGCTTCCTCGCTCACTGACTCGCTGCGCTCGGTCGTTCGGCTGCGGCGAGCGGTATCAGCTCACTCAAAG
GCGGTAATCTCGAGTCCCGTCAAGTCAGCGTAATGCTCTGCCAGTGTTACAACCAATTAACCAATTCTGA
TTAGAAAAACTCATCGAGCATCAAATGAAACTGCAATTTATTCATATCAGGATTATCGATACCATATTTT
TGAAAAAGCCGTTTCTGTAATGAAGGAGAAAACTCACCGAGGCAGTTCCATAGGATGGCAAGATCCTGGT
ATCGGTCTGCGATTCCGACTCGTCCAACATCAATACAACCTATTAATTTCCCCTCGTCAAAAATAAGGTT
ATCAAGTGAGAAATCACCATGAGTGACGACTGAATCCGGTGAGAATGGCAAAAGCTTATGCATTTCTTTC
CAGACTTGTTCAACAGGCCAGCCATTACGCTCGTCATCAAAATCACTCGCATCAACCAAACCGTTATTCA
TTCGTGATTGCGCCTGAGCGAGACGAAATACGCGATCGCTGTTAAAAGGACAATTACAAACAGGAATCGA
ATGCAACCGGCGCAGGAACACTGCCAGCGCATCAACAATATTTTCACCTGAATCAGGATATTCTTCTAAT
ACCTGGAATGCTGTTTTCCCGGGGATCGCAGTGGTGAGTAACCATGCATCATCAGGAGTACGGATAAAAT
GCTTGATGGTCGGAAGAGGCATAAATTCCGTCAGCCAGTTTAGTCTGACCATCTCATCTGTAACATCATT
GGCAACGCTACCTTTGCCATGTTTCAGAAACAACTCTGGCGCATCGGGCTTCCCATACAATCGATAGATT
GTCGCACCTGATTGCCCGACATTATCGCGAGCCCATTTATACCCATATAAATCAGCATCCATGTTGGAAT
TTAATCGCGGCCTGGAGCAAGACGTTTCCCGTTGAATATGGCTCATAACACCCCTTGTATTACTGTTTAT
GTAAGCAGACAGTTTTATTGTTCATGATGATATATTTTTATCTTGTGCAATGTAACATCAGAGATTTTGA
GACACAACGTGGCTTTGTTGAATAAATCGAACTTTTGCTGAGTTGAAGGATCAGATCACGCATCTTCCCG
ACAACGCAGACCGTTCCGTGGCAAAGCAAAAGTTCAAAATCACCAACTGGTCCACCTACAACAAAGCTCT
CATCAACCGTGGCTCCCTCACTTTCTGGCTGGATGATGGGGCGATTCAGGCCTGGTATGAGTCAGCAACA
CCTTCTTCACGAGGCAGACCTCAGCGCTAGCGGAGTGTATACTGGCTTACTATGTTGGCACTGATGAGGG
TGTCAGTGAAGTGCTTCATGTGGCAGGAGAAAAAAGGCTGCACCGGTGCGTCAGCAGAATATGTGATACA
GGATATATTCCGCTTCCTCGCTCACTGACTCGCTACGCTCGGTCGTTCGACTGCGGCGAGCGGAAATGGC
TTACGAACGGGGCGGAGATTTCCTGGAAGATGCCAGGAAGATACTTAACAGGGAAGTGAGAGGGCCGCGG
CAAAGCCGTTTTTCCATAGGCTCCGCCCCCTGACAAGCATCACGAAATCTGACGCTCAAATCAGTGGTGG
CGAAACCCGACAGGACTATAAAGATACCAGGCGTTTCCCCCTGGCGGCTCCCTCGTGCGCTCTCCTGTTC
CTGCCTTTCGGTTTACCGGTGTCATTCCGCTGTTATGGCCGCGTTTGTCTCATTCCACGCCTGACACTCA
GTTCCGGGTAGGCAGTTCGCTCCAAGCTGGACTGTATGCACGAACCCCCCGTTCAGTCCGACCGCTGCGC
CTTATCCGGTAACTATCGTCTTGAGTCCAACCCGGAAAGACATGCAAAAGCACCACTGGCAGCAGCCACT
GGTAATTGATTTAGAGGAGTTAGTCTTGAAGTCATGCGCCGGTTAAGGCTAAACTGAAAGGACAAGTTTT
GGTGACTGCGCTCCTCCAAGCCAGTTACCTCGGTTCAAAGAGTTGGTAGCTCAGAGAACCTTCAAAAAAC
CGCCCTGCAAGGCGGTTTTTTCGTTTTCAGAGCAAGAGATTACGCGCAGACCAAAACGATCTCAAGAAGA
TCATCTTATTAAGGGGTCTGACGCTCAGTGGAACGAAAACTCACGTTAAGGGATTTTGGTCATGAGATTA
TCAAAAAGGATCTTCACCTAGATCCTTTTAAATTAAAAATGAAGTTTTAAATCAATCTAAAGTATATATG
AGTAAACTTGGTCTGACAGTTACCAATGCTTAATCAGTGAGGCACCTATCTCAGCGATCTGTCTATTTCG
TTCATCCATAGTTGCCTGACTCCCCGTCGTGTAGATAACTACGATACGGGAGGGCTTACCATCTGGCCCC
AGTGCTGCAATGATACCGCGAGACCCACGCTCACCGGCTCCAGATTTATCAGCAATAAACCAGCCAGCCG
GAAGGGCCGAGCGCAGAAGTGGTCCTGCAACTTTATCCGCCTCCATCCAGTCTATTCCATGGTGCCACCT
GACGTCTAAGAAACCATTATTATCATGACATTAACCTATAAAAATAGGCGTATCACGAGGCAGAATTTCA
GATAAAAAAAATCCTTAGCTTTCGCTAAGGATGATTTCTGGAATTCGCGGCCGCTTCTAGAGGCTCATAC
TGCGTAAGAGTCTTTAACATAAGCACCTGTAGGATCGTACAGGTTTACGCTAGGCTCCTTTGTCAAAAGT
GATCGCTAACATAAGCACCTGTAGGATCGTACAGGTTTACGCCTTCACGGGATAATGTGTTCTACAACAT
AAGCACCTGTAGGATCGTACAGGTTTACGCGCTTAAGTCAATCCAATGCGTTCAGGTGCAACATAAGCAC
CTGTAGGATCGTACAGGTTTACGCAACTCCGTCATCGTGGATGTCAATATTGGCAACATAAGCACCTGTA
GGATCGTACAGGTTTACGCTTGATTTCACCGCTGGCGTCAATGAGTGCTCATACTGCGTAAGAGTCTTTA
ACATAAGCACCTGTAGGATCGTACAGGTTTACGCTAGGCTCCTTTGTCAAAAGTGATCGCTAACATAAGC
ACCTGTAGGATCGTACAGGTTTACGCCTTCACGGGATAATGTGTTCTACAACATAAGCACCTGTAGGATC
GTACAGGTTTACGCGCTTAAGTCAATCCAATGCGTTCAGGTGCAACATAAGCACCTGTAGGATCGTACAG
GTTTACGCAACTCCGTCATCGTGGATGTCAATATTGGCAACATAAGCACCTGTAGGATCGTACAGGTTTA
CGCTTGATTTCACCGCTGGCGTCAATTTCCGCTCATACTGCGTAAGAGTCTTTAACATAAGCACCTGTAG
GATCGTACAGGTTTACGCTAGGCTCCTTTGTCAAAAGTGATCGCTAACATAAGCACCTGTAGGATCGTAC
AGGTTTACGCCTTCACGGGATAATGTGTTCTACAACATAAGCACCTGTAGGATCGTACAGGTTTACGCGC
TTAAGTCAATCCAATGCGTTCAGGTGCAACATAAGCACCTGTAGGATCGTACAGGTTTACGCAACTCCGT
CATCGTGGATGTCAATATTGGCAACATAAGCACCTGTAGGATCGTACAGGTTTACGCTTGATTTCACCGC
TGGCGTCAATGACTGCTCATACTGCGTAAGAGTCTTTAACATAAGCACCTGTAGGATCGTACAGGTTTAC
GCTAGGCTCCTTTGTCAAAAGTGATCGCTAACATAAGCACCTGTAGGATCGTACAGGTTTACGCCTTCAC
GGGATAATGTGTTCTACAACATAAGCACCTGTAGGATCGTACAGGTTTACGCGCTTAAGTCAATCCAATG
CGTTCAGGTGCAACATAAGCACCTGTAGGATCGTACAGGTTTACGCAACTCCGTCATCGTGGATGTCAAT
ATTGGCAACATAAGCACCTGTAGGATCGTACAGGTTTACGCTTGATTTCACCGCTGGCGTCAATTACTAG
AGATCGATTTTAGAGCTGCCGCCTCCACACCGCTCGTCACATCCTGTGATCCACTCTTCATCCCGCTACG
TAACACCTCTGTACTCAGCTTATCTCGGGCCTCCACACCGCTCGTCACATCCTGTGATCCACTCTTCATC
CCGCTACGTAACACCTCTCTTAGGTGTCCCTAGAATGAGTATCGATTTTAGAGCTGCCGCCTCCACACCG
CTCGTCACATCCTGTGATCCACTCTTCATCCCGCTACGTAACACCTCTGTACTCAGCTTATCTCGGGCCT
CCACACCGCTCGTCACATCCTGTGATCCACTCTTCATCCCGCTACGTAACACCTCTCTTAGGTGTCCCTA
GAATTTCCATCGATTTTAGAGCTGCCGCCTCCACACCGCTCGTCACATCCTGTGATCCACTCTTCATCCC
GCTACGTAACACCTCTGTACTCAGCTTATCTCGGGCCTCCACACCGCTCGTCACATCCTGTGATCCACTC
TTCATCCCGCTACGTAACACCTCTCTTAGGTGTCCCTAGAATGACTATCGATTTTAGAGCTGCCGCCTCC
ACACCGCTCGTCACATCCTGTGATCCACTCTTCATCCCGCTACGTAACACCTCTGTACTCAGCTTATCTC
GGGCCTCCACACCGCTCGTCACATCCTGTGATCCACTCTTCATCCCGCTACGTAACACCTCTCTTAGGTG
TCCCTAGAATTGATATCGATTTTAGAGCTGCCGCCTCCACACCGCTCGTCACATCCTGTGATCCACTCTT
CATCCCGCTACGTAACACCTCTGTACTCAGCTTATCTCGGGCCTCCACACCGCTCGTCACATCCTGTGAT
CCACTCTTCATCCCGCTACGTAACACCTCTCTTAGGTGTCCCTAGAATTACTAGAGATCGATTTTAGAGC
TGCCGCCTCCACACCGCTCGTCACATCCTGTGATCCACTCTTCATCCCGCTACGTAACACCTCTGTACTC
AGCTTATCTCGGGCCTCCACACCGCTCGTCACATCCTGTGATCCACTCTTCATCCCGCTACGTAACACCT
CTCTTAGGTGTCCCTAGAATGAGTATCGATTTTAGAGCTGCCGCCTCCACACCGCTCGTCACATCCTGTG
ATCCACTCTTCATCCCGCTACGTAACACCTCTGTACTCAGCTTATCTCGGGCCTCCACACCGCTCGTCAC
ATCCTGTGATCCACTCTTCATCCCGCTACGTAACACCTCTCTTAGGTGTCCCTAGAATTTCCATCGATTT
TAGAGCTGCCGCCTCCACACCGCTCGTCACATCCTGTGATCCACTCTTCATCCCGCTACGTAACACCTCT
GTACTCAGCTTATCTCGGGCCTCCACACCGCTCGTCACATCCTGTGATCCACTCTTCATCCCGCTACGTA
ACACCTCTCTTAGGTGTCCCTAGAATGACTATCGATTTTAGAGCTGCCGCCTCCACACCGCTCGTCACAT
CCTGTGATCCACTCTTCATCCCGCTACGTAACACCTCTGTACTCAGCTTATCTCGGGCCTCCACACCGCT
CGTCACATCCTGTGATCCACTCTTCATCCCGCTACGTAACACCTCTCTTAGGTGTCCCTAGAATTGATAT
CGATTTTAGAGCTGCCGCCTCCACACCGCTCGTCACATCCTGTGATCCACTCTTCATCCCGCTACGTAAC
ACCTCTGTACTCAGCTTATCTCGGGCCTCCACACCGCTCGTCACATCCTGTGATCCACTCTTCATCCCGC
TACGTAACACCTCTCTTAGGTGTCCCTAGAATTACTAGAGCCAGGCATCAAATAAAACGAAAGGCTCAGT
CGAAAGACTGGGCCTTTCGTTTTATCTGTTGTTTGTCGGTGAACGCTCTCTACTAGAGTCACACTGGCTC
ACCTTCGGGTGGGCCTTTCTGCGTTTATATACTAGTAGCGGCCGCTGCA
Features (pLannotate 1.2.2; 10 found; start..end, strand, type, name):
    141..956     -  CDS            KanR: aminoglycoside phosphotransferase; aph(3')-Ia; confers resistance to kanamycin in bacteria or G418 (Geneticin®) in eukaryotes
   1283..1309    +  misc_feature   bom (fragment): basis of mobility region from pBR322
   1408..1463    -  rep_origin     RSF ori (fragment): Plasmids containing the RSF 1030 origin of replication can be propagated in E. coli cells that contain additional plasmids with compatible origins.
   1551..2095    -  rep_origin     p15A ori: Plasmids containing the medium-copy-number p15A origin of replication can be propagated in E. coli cells that contain a second plasmid with the ColE1 origin.
   2261..2506    -  CDS            bla(M) (fragment): β-lactamase lacking the signal sequence; bla(M); allows cytosolic expression of β-lactamase
   2585..2628    -  terminator     bacterial terminator: putative bacterial transcription terminator
   2631..2652    +  misc_feature   BioBrick prefix: BioBrick prefix for parts that do not start with "ATG"
   5789..5860    +  terminator     rrnB T1 terminator: transcription terminator T1 from the E. coli rrnB gene
   5876..5903    +  terminator     T7Te terminator: phage T7 early transcription terminator
   5910..1       +  misc_feature   BioBrick suffix (across the origin): universal suffix for all parts
