[The description below was written by a language model from this plasmid's Addgene catalogue record and pLannotate feature annotations shown in this document.]
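Description:
PXWS20LBS20Pecf11 is a bacterial synthetic-biology plasmid built on the BioBrick backbone pSB3K3. It replicates from a p15A origin, recorded as low copy and compatible with ColE1-type plasmids in the same cell, and is selected with kanamycin through the aph(3')-Ia KanR gene. The feature annotation of the 5,929 nt sequence also picks up short fragments resembling bom, an RSF origin and a partial β-lactamase. These appear to be backbone remnants rather than functional elements.

The payload is a roughly 3.3 kb synthetic insert cloned between the EcoRI and PstI sites of the BioBrick prefix and suffix. It is described as 20 tandem copies of an LBS protein-binding site followed by 20 tandem copies of Pecf11, a promoter recognised by the orthogonal extracytoplasmic-function sigma factor ECF11, and it ends in a terminator. The annotated rrnB T1 and T7Te terminators just upstream of the suffix fit this layout. The repeat arrays themselves fall in the unannotated stretch between prefix and terminators, so their arrangement rests on the catalogue description. The purpose line calls the construct an "LBS-tetO hybrid sponge" while naming Pecf11 as the second repeat, a discrepancy the record does not resolve. It also does not state which protein binds LBS.

The plasmid carries no coding payload and acts as a DNA "sponge": the decoy binding sites titrate their cognate regulators away from functional targets, which allows tuning of gene-circuit responses and mitigation of toxicity from overexpressed DNA-binding proteins. A hybrid array should sequester two different factors at once. Because of its highly repetitive content, the depositor notes that the plasmid may be prone to recombination.
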