Addgene plasmid #160847: PXWS20LBS20Pecf11
Purpose: LBS-tetO hybrid sponge with 20 repeats of LBS and 20 repeat of Pecf11
Depositing lab: Baojun Wang. Depositing organization: University of Edinburgh. Publication: Synthetic protein-binding DNA sponge as a tool to tune gene expression and mitigate protein toxicity. Wan X, Pinto F, Yu L, Wang B. Nat Commun. 2020 Nov 24;11(1):5961. doi: 10.1038/s41467-020-19552-9. PubMed 33235249.
Backbone
  Vector backbone: pSB3K3
  Backbone size w/o insert (bp): 2672
  Vector type: Synthetic Biology
Growth in bacteria
  Bacterial resistance: Kanamycin, 50 μg/mL
  Growth temperature: 30°C
  Growth strain: NEB Stable
  Copy number: Low Copy
Gene/Insert
  Gene/Insert name: (20 X LBS)-(20 X Pecf11)-t
  Species: Synthetic
  Insert size (bp): 3257
  Promoter: Pecf11
  Cloning method: Restriction Enzyme; 5′ cloning site EcoRI (not destroyed); 3′ cloning site PstI (not destroyed)
  Sequencing primers: 5′ TGCCACCTGACGTCTAAGAA; 3′ ATTACCGCCTTTGAGTGAGC
Terms and licenses: Academic/Nonprofit Terms; Industry Terms: Not Available to Industry
Depositor comments: This plasmid may be prone to recombination. It is recommended to screen multiple DNA preparations from cultures started from single colonies.
How to cite: PXWS20LBS20Pecf11 was a gift from Baojun Wang (Addgene plasmid # 160847 ; http://n2t.net/addgene:160847 ; RRID:Addgene_160847)
