>Addgene plasmid #160847 | PXWS20LBS20Pecf11 | depositor partial sequence | sequence record 311348 | (20 X LBS)-(20 X Pecf11)-t
GCTCATACTGCGTAAGAGTCTTTAACATAAGCACCTGTAGGATCGTACAGGTTTACGCTAGGCTCCTTTG
TCAAAAGTGATCGCTAACATAAGCACCTGTAGGATCGTACAGGTTTACGCCTTCACGGGATAATGTGTTC
TACAACATAAGCACCTGTAGGATCGTACAGGTTTACGCGCTTAAGTCAATCCAATGCGTTCAGGTGCAAC
ATAAGCACCTGTAGGATCGTACAGGTTTACGCAACTCCGTCATCGTGGATGTCAATATTGGCAACATAAG
CACCTGTAGGATCGTACAGGTTTACGCTTGATTTCACCGCTGGCGTCAATGAGTGCTCATACTGCGTAAG
AGTCTTTAACATAAGCACCTGTAGGATCGTACAGGTTTACGCTAGGCTCCTTTGTCAAAAGTGATCGCTA
ACATAAGCACCTGTAGGATCGTACAGGTTTACGCCTTCACGGGATAATGTGTTCTACAACATAAGCACCT
GTAGGATCGTACAGGTTTACGCGCTTAAGTCAATCCAATGCGTTCAGGTGCAACATAAGCACCTGTAGGA
TCGTACAGGTTTACGCAACTCCGTCATCGTGGATGTCAATATTGGCAACATAAGCACCTGTAGGATCGTA
CAGGTTTACGCTTGATTTCACCGCTGGCGTCAATTTCCGCTCATACTGCGTAAGAGTCTTTAACATAAGC
ACCTGTAGGATCGTACAGGTTTACGCTAGGCTCCTTTGTCAAAAGTGATCGCTAACATAAGCACCTGTAG
GATCGTACAGGTTTACGCCTTCACGGGATAATGTGTTCTACAACATAAGCACCTGTAGGATCGTACAGGT
TTACGCGCTTAAGTCAATCCAATGCGTTCAGGTGCAACATAAGCACCTGTAGGATCGTACAGGTTTACGC
AACTCCGTCATCGTGGATGTCAATATTGGCAACATAAGCACCTGTAGGATCGTACAGGTTTACGCTTGAT
TTCACCGCTGGCGTCAATGACTGCTCATACTGCGTAAGAGTCTTTAACATAAGCACCTGTAGGATCGTAC
AGGTTTACGCTAGGCTCCTTTGTCAAAAGTGATCGCTAACATAAGCACCTGTAGGATCGTACAGGTTTAC
GCCTTCACGGGATAATGTGTTCTACAACATAAGCACCTGTAGGATCGTACAGGTTTACGCGCTTAAGTCA
ATCCAATGCGTTCAGGTGCAACATAAGCACCTGTAGGATCGTACAGGTTTACGCAACTCCGTCATCGTGG
ATGTCAATATTGGCAACATAAGCACCTGTAGGATCGTACAGGTTTACGCTTGATTTCACCGCTGGCGTCA
ATTACTAGAGATCGATTTTAGAGCTGCCGCCTCCACACCGCTCGTCACATCCTGTGATCCACTCTTCATC
CCGCTACGTAACACCTCTGTACTCAGCTTATCTCGGGCCTCCACACCGCTCGTCACATCCTGTGATCCAC
TCTTCATCCCGCTACGTAACACCTCTCTTAGGTGTCCCTAGAATGAGTATCGATTTTAGAGCTGCCGCCT
CCACACCGCTCGTCACATCCTGTGATCCACTCTTCATCCCGCTACGTAACACCTCTGTACTCAGCTTATC
TCGGGCCTCCACACCGCTCGTCACATCCTGTGATCCACTCTTCATCCCGCTACGTAACACCTCTCTTAGG
TGTCCCTAGAATTTCCATCGATTTTAGAGCTGCCGCCTCCACACCGCTCGTCACATCCTGTGATCCACTC
TTCATCCCGCTACGTAACACCTCTGTACTCAGCTTATCTCGGGCCTCCACACCGCTCGTCACATCCTGTG
ATCCACTCTTCATCCCGCTACGTAACACCTCTCTTAGGTGTCCCTAGAATGACTATCGATTTTAGAGCTG
CCGCCTCCACACCGCTCGTCACATCCTGTGATCCACTCTTCATCCCGCTACGTAACACCTCTGTACTCAG
CTTATCTCGGGCCTCCACACCGCTCGTCACATCCTGTGATCCACTCTTCATCCCGCTACGTAACACCTCT
CTTAGGTGTCCCTAGAATTGATATCGATTTTAGAGCTGCCGCCTCCACACCGCTCGTCACATCCTGTGAT
CCACTCTTCATCCCGCTACGTAACACCTCTGTACTCAGCTTATCTCGGGCCTCCACACCGCTCGTCACAT
CCTGTGATCCACTCTTCATCCCGCTACGTAACACCTCTCTTAGGTGTCCCTAGAATTACTAGAGATCGAT
TTTAGAGCTGCCGCCTCCACACCGCTCGTCACATCCTGTGATCCACTCTTCATCCCGCTACGTAACACCT
CTGTACTCAGCTTATCTCGGGCCTCCACACCGCTCGTCACATCCTGTGATCCACTCTTCATCCCGCTACG
TAACACCTCTCTTAGGTGTCCCTAGAATGAGTATCGATTTTAGAGCTGCCGCCTCCACACCGCTCGTCAC
ATCCTGTGATCCACTCTTCATCCCGCTACGTAACACCTCTGTACTCAGCTTATCTCGGGCCTCCACACCG
CTCGTCACATCCTGTGATCCACTCTTCATCCCGCTACGTAACACCTCTCTTAGGTGTCCCTAGAATTTCC
ATCGATTTTAGAGCTGCCGCCTCCACACCGCTCGTCACATCCTGTGATCCACTCTTCATCCCGCTACGTA
ACACCTCTGTACTCAGCTTATCTCGGGCCTCCACACCGCTCGTCACATCCTGTGATCCACTCTTCATCCC
GCTACGTAACACCTCTCTTAGGTGTCCCTAGAATGACTATCGATTTTAGAGCTGCCGCCTCCACACCGCT
CGTCACATCCTGTGATCCACTCTTCATCCCGCTACGTAACACCTCTGTACTCAGCTTATCTCGGGCCTCC
ACACCGCTCGTCACATCCTGTGATCCACTCTTCATCCCGCTACGTAACACCTCTCTTAGGTGTCCCTAGA
ATTGATATCGATTTTAGAGCTGCCGCCTCCACACCGCTCGTCACATCCTGTGATCCACTCTTCATCCCGC
TACGTAACACCTCTGTACTCAGCTTATCTCGGGCCTCCACACCGCTCGTCACATCCTGTGATCCACTCTT
CATCCCGCTACGTAACACCTCTCTTAGGTGTCCCTAGAATTACTAGAGCCAGGCATCAAATAAAACGAAA
GGCTCAGTCGAAAGACTGGGCCTTTCGTTTTATCTGTTGTTTGTCGGTGAACGCTCTCTACTAGAGTCAC
ACTGGCTCACCTTCGGGTGGGCCTTTCTGCGTTTATA
